Addgene plasmid #70190: pAP24
Purpose: Modular vector for secreted luciferase reporter expression
Depositing lab: Wiep Klaas Smits. Depositing organization: Leiden University Medical Center. Publication: The Signal Sequence of the Abundant Extracellular Metalloprotease PPEP-1 Can Be Used to Secrete Synthetic Reporter Proteins in Clostridium difficile. Oliveira Paiva AM, Friggen AH, Hossein-Javaheri S, Smits WK. ACS Synth Biol. 2016 Jun 23. 10.1021/acssynbio.6b00104 PubMed 27333161.
Backbone
  Vector backbone: pRPF185
  Backbone manufacturer: Fagan and Fairweather 2009
  Backbone size w/o insert (bp): 7216
  Total vector size (bp): 7913
  Modifications to backbone: Replaced gusA from original pRPF185 with amyEopt
  Vector type: Bacterial Expression, Synthetic Biology
Growth in bacteria
  Bacterial resistance: Chloramphenicol, 25 μg/mL
  Growth temperature: 37°C
  Growth strain: DH5alpha
  Growth instructions: For E.coli, use Cm at 20ug/mL for growth on solid media, but 10ug/mL for growth in liquid medium. For C. difficile use thiamphenicol at 15ug/mL.
  Copy number: High Copy
Gene/Insert
  Gene/Insert name: sLucopt (alt name: secreted codon-optimized Nanoluc)
  Species: Synthetic
  Insert size (bp): 597
  Promoter: Ptet
  Cloning method: Restriction Enzyme; 5′ cloning site SacI (not destroyed); 3′ cloning site BamHI (not destroyed)
  Sequencing primers: 5′ NF_1323 (CTGGACTTCATGAAAAACTAAAAAAAATATTG); 3′ NF_794 (CACCGACGAGCAAGGCAAGACCG)
Terms and licenses: Academic/Nonprofit Terms; Industry Terms: Not Available to Industry
Depositor comments: Publication describing the backbone vector pRPF185 as well as the sequencing primers: Clostridium difficile has two parallel and essential Sec secretion systems. Fagan RP, Fairweather NF. J Biol Chem. 2011 Aug 5;286(31):27483-93. doi: 10.1074/jbc.M111.263889. Epub 2011 Jun 9. PMID: 21659510
How to cite: pAP24 was a gift from Wiep Klaas Smits (Addgene plasmid # 70190 ; http://n2t.net/addgene:70190 ; RRID:Addgene_70190)
