[The description below was written by a language model from this plasmid's Addgene catalogue record and pLannotate feature annotations shown in this document.]
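Description:
pAP24 is an E. coli–Clostridium difficile shuttle expression vector built on the pRPF185 backbone and designed as a modular platform for inducible expression of a secreted luciferase reporter. In E. coli it replicates from a high-copy ColE1/pUC-type origin. Selection relies on catP, a clostridial chloramphenicol acetyltransferase gene that confers chloramphenicol resistance in E. coli and thiamphenicol resistance in C. difficile. An IncP origin of transfer (oriT) with traJ and a fragment of traI allows the plasmid to be mobilised by conjugation from an E. coli donor into C. difficile. A large stretch of the sequence between the ColE1 origin and tetR carries no annotation, so the element that supports replication in the clostridial host is not identified in the feature table.

The payload is sLucopt, a synthetic, codon-optimised NanoLuc-type luciferase derived from the catalytic subunit of the Oplophorus gracilirostris enzyme, which oxidises a coelenterazine-type substrate with emission of blue light. According to the associated publication, secretion is directed by the signal sequence of the abundant extracellular metalloprotease PPEP-1. The gene lies between retained SacI and BamHI sites, so the reporter or its parts can be exchanged. Expression is driven by Ptet: the divergently encoded Tn10 TetR repressor binds the tet operator and blocks transcription until a tetracycline-class inducer is added.

Two inconsistencies in the record are worth noting. The backbone modification field mentions replacing gusA with amyEopt, whereas the insert is listed as sLucopt. The catalogue also gives a total size of 7913 bp, while the deposited sequence is 7813 nt. The construct is used to monitor gene expression and protein secretion in C. difficile by measuring luminescence in culture supernatant.
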