Features (pLannotate 1.2.2; 8 found; start..end, strand, type, name):
     48..617     +  CDS            LUCI_OPLGR: Experimental evidence at protein level: Swiss-Prot protein existence level 1. Catalytic subunit of oplophorus-luciferin 2-monooxygenase. Oxidoreductase that converts coelenterazine (the oplophorus luciferin) to coelenteramide under emission of blue light with a maximum at 454 nm. Is also active with bisdeoxycoelenterazine. From Oplophorus gracilirostris (Luminous shrimp).
    849..944     -  CDS            traI (fragment): TRAI6_ECOLX - Experimental evidence at protein level: Swiss-Prot protein existence level 1. The initiation process of transfer DNA synthesis requires the interaction of at least three plasmid-specific components (TraH, I, and J) at the transfer origin resulting in the assembly of a specialised nucleoprotein complex - the relaxosome. Site- and strand-specific cleavage at the transfer origin is dependent on TraI and TraJ. From Escherichia coli.
    982..1353    -  CDS            traJ: oriT-recognizing protein; traJ
   1386..1495    -  oriT           oriT: incP origin of transfer
   1874..2494    -  CDS            catP: CAT2_CLOPF - Protein inferred from homology: Swiss-Prot protein existence level 3. This enzyme is an effector of chloramphenicol resistance in bacteria. From Clostridium perfringens.
   2855..3443    -  rep_origin     ori: high-copy-number ColE1/pMB1/pBR322/pUC origin of replication
   7019..7642    -  CDS            TetR: tetracycline repressor TetR; tetR from transposon Tn10; TetR binds to the tetracycline operator tetO to inhibit transcription. This inhibition can be relieved by adding tetracycline or doxycycline.
   7752..7770    +  protein_bind   tet operator: bacterial operator O1 for the tetR and tetA genes tetracycline repressor TetR
>Addgene plasmid #70190 | pAP24 | depositor full sequence | sequence record 125541 | pAP24 sequence 7813 bps
CCTGCAGTAAAGGAGAAAATTTTATGAGACCAAGTAAAAAATTATTAATAGCTATAATATCAATATTCTT
AATAAGTTCAGTTCCAGTAAGTGCACATGCAGATAGTGTTTTTACACTTGAAGATTTTGTGGGTGATTGG
AGACAAACTGCTGGATATAATTTAGATCAAGTTTTAGAACAGGGTGGAGTGAGTTCTCTTTTTCAAAATC
TTGGTGTCTCAGTTACACCAATACAAAGAATAGTTTTAAGTGGAGAAAATGGATTAAAGATCGATATACA
TGTAATAATTCCTTATGAGGGACTATCAGGGGACCAAATGGGACAAATTGAGAAAATATTCAAAGTTGTA
TATCCAGTAGACGATCATCACTTTAAAGTAATATTACATTATGGAACTTTAGTAATTGATGGTGTAACAC
CAAATATGATAGATTATTTTGGTAGACCATACGAAGGGATTGCAGTTTTTGATGGAAAGAAAATAACCGT
AACAGGCACTTTGTGGAATGGAAATAAAATAATAGATGAAAGGTTAATTAATCCTGATGGATCTTTATTG
TTTAGAGTAACTATAAACGGTGTTACAGGTTGGAGACTTTGTGAACGTATTCTAGCATAGGGATCCTATA
AGTTTTAATAAAACTTTAAATAGAAAAAGGCTTCTCTCATGAGAAGTCTTTTTTATTTAAAATAAATATA
AAATAAAATAGAGGCTATAAATAGCCTCTATTTTATGTGAGAAATCCCTAAATAAAAAGATGCCAGTGTG
CTGGAATTCCCCTTCAATATTCCACAATAAGGCTGTAGGCGCTAGGGACCTCTTTAGCTCCTTGGAAGCT
GTCAGTAGTAGGGGATCGGTCTTGCCTTGCTCGTCGGTGATGTACTTCACCAGCTCCGCGAAGTCGCTCT
TCTTGATGGAGCGCATGGGGACGTGCTTGGCAATCACGCGCACCCCCCGGCCGTTTTAGCGGCTAAAAAA
GTCATGGCTCTGCCCTCGGGCGGACCACGCCCATCATGACCTTGCCAAGCTCGTCCTGCTTCTCTTCGAT
CTTCGCCAGCAGGGCGAGGATCGTGGCATCACCGAACCGCGCCGTGCGCGGGTCGTCGGTGAGCCAGAGT
TTCAGCAGGCCGCCCAGGCGGCCCAGGTCGCCATTGATGCGGGCCAGCTCGCGGACGTGCTCATAGTCCA
CGACGCCCGTGATTTTGTAGCCCTGGCCGACGGCCAGCAGGTAGGCCGACAGGCTCATGCCGGCCGCCGC
CGCCTTTTCCTCAATCGCTCTTCGTTCGTCTGGAAGGCAGTACACCTTGATAGGTGGGCTGCCCTTCCTG
GTTGGCTTGGTTTCATCAGCCATCCGCTTGCCCTCATCTGTTACGCCGGCGGTAGCCGGCCAGCCTCGCA
GAGCAGGATTCCCGTTGAGCACCGCCAGGTGCGAATAAGGGACAGTGAAGAAGGAACACCCGCTCGCGGG
TGGGCCTACTTCACCTATCCTGCCCGGCTGACGCCGTTGGATACACCAAGGAAAGTCTACACGAACCCTT
TGGCAAAATCCTGTATATCGTGCGAAAAAGGATGGATATACCGAAAAAATCGCTATAATGACCCCGAAGC
AGGAAGGGCGAATTCTGCAGATCTGACCGGTCTCTGAAAATATAAAAACCACAGATTGATACTAAAACCT
TGGTTGTGTTGCTTTTCGGGGCTTAAATCAAGGAAAAATCCTTGTTTTAAGCCTTTCAAAAAGAAACACA
AGGTCTTTGTACTAACCTGTGGTTATGTATAAAATTGTAGATTTTAGGGTAACAAAAAACACCGTATTTC
TACGATGTTTTTGCTTAAATACTTGTTTTTAGTTACAGACAAACCTGAAGTTAACTATTTATCAATTCCT
GCAATTCGTTTACAAAACGGCAAATGTGAAATCCGTCACATACTGCGTGATGAACTTGAATTGCCAAAGG
AAGTATAATTTTGTTATCTTCTTTATAATATTTCCCCATAGTAAAAATAGGAATCAAATAATCATATCCT
TTCTGCAAATTCAGATTAAAGCCATCGAAGGTTGACCACGGTATCATAGATACATTAAAAATGTTTTCCG
GAGCATTTGGCTTTCCTTCCATTCTATGATTGTTTCCATACCGTTGCGTATCACTTTCATAATCTGCTAA
AAATGATTTAAAGTCAGACTTACACTCAGTCCAAAGGCTGGAAAATGTTTCAGTATCATTGTGAAATATT
GTATAGCTTGGTATCATCTCATCATATATCCCCAATTCACCATCTTGATTGATTGCCGTCCTAAACTCTG
AATGGCGGTTTACAATCATTGCAATATAATAAAGCATTGCAGGATATAGTTTCATTCCCTTTTCCTTTAT
TTGTGTGATATCCACTTTAACGGTCATGCTGTAGGTACAAGGTACACTTGCAAAGTAGTGGTCAAAATAC
TCTTTTCTGTTCCAACTATTTTTATCAATTTTTTCAAATACCATCTAAGTTCCCTCTCAAATTCAAGTTT
ATCGCTCTAATGAACAAAGATATTATACCACATTTTTGTGAATTTTTCAACTTGCCCACTTCGACTGCAC
TCCCGACTTAATAACTTCTTGAACACTTGCCGAAAAAGAAAAACTGCCGGGTACGTACCCGGGATCGATC
CCCGCCGAGCGCTCTTCCGCTTCCTCGCTCACTGACTCGCTGCGCTCGGTCGTTCGGCTGCGGCGAGCGG
TATCAGCTCACTCAAAGGCGGTAATACGGTTATCCACTGAATCAGGGGATAACGCAGGAAAGAACATGTG
AGCAAAAGGCCAGCAAAAGGCCAGGAACCGTAAAAAGGCCGCGTTGCTGGCGTTTTTCCATAGGCTCCGC
CCCCCTGACGAGCATCACAAAAATCGACGCTCAAGTCAGAGGTGGCGAAACCCGACAGGACTATAAAGAT
ACCAGGCGTTTCCCCCTGGAAGCTCCCTCGTGCGCTCTCCTGTTCCGACCCTGCCGCTTACCGGATACCT
GTCCGCCTTTCTCCCTTCGGGAAGCGTGGCGCTTTCTCAATGCTCACGCTGTAGGTATCACAGTTCGGTG
TAGGTCGTTCGCTCCAAGCTGGGCTGTGTGCACGAACCCCCCGTTCAGCCCGACCGCTGCGCCTTATCCG
GTAACTATCGTCTTGAGTCCAACCCGGTAAGACACGACTTATCGCCACTGGCAGCAGCCACTGGTAACAG
GATTAGCAGAGCGAGGTATGTAGGCGGTGCTACAGAGTTCTTGAAGTGGTGGCCTAACTACGGCTACACT
AGAAGGACAGTATTTGGTATCTGCGCTCTGCTGAAGCCAGTTACCTTCGGAAAAAGAGTTGGTAGCTCTT
GATCCGGCAAACAAACCACCGCTGGTAGCGGTGGTTTTTTTGTTTGCAAGCAGCAGATTACGCGCAGAAA
AAAAGGATCTCAAGAAGATCCTTTGATCTTTTCTACGGGGTCTGACGCTCAGTGGAACGAAAACTCACGT
TAAGGGATTTTGGTCATGAAATGCAAGTTTCTAACTAACATACATCATAGTTACTAAACTATGGTAACTA
TAATTTTATTAACTATATTAAGCACTGATTAGTACTATAACTCAATATAAGCATATCCCCTGTATCGTAA
CTAGAGAACCAAACGACGGAAAAAGCGATATAGATAAGTTTAGATAGTGCACCAATTTTTTACTTTTCTA
TTTTAGAATCTAGCATTTCCAATGCTTACTAATACTATTTTTGATTTTTAACTTGTTTTAAAAAAGCACC
TACTAATTAGGATTCTAGCTCTATATTCTAGTTATACATTCTCTATATTCTAGCTCTATATTCTAGTTAT
ACATTCTCTATATTCTAGCTCTATATTCTAGTTATACATTCTCTATATTCTAGCTCTATATTCTAGTTAT
ACATTCTCTATATTCTAGCTCTATATTCTAGTTATACATTCTCTATATTCTAGCTCTATATTCTAGTTAT
ACATTCTCTATATTCTAGCTCTATATTCTAGTTATACATTCTCTAAAAAACATATATATATATACTACAT
ATATATGTACAATTATTTTACCAAAAGAAATTTTTAAAACGGCTTAATTTCAATACTTTGATGCCATTTT
TTTTTTGCAATTCTCGTACAATTATTTTACCAAAAGAAATTTTTATTAATTAGTTTTTTTGCATAAAAAT
AGGACTAGAAAATCAATTCTAATCCTATCAAAAATCTACTTGTTTAATCTATATGTATAGTACATAAATC
CTCTATCATTTATTTTAGTTTCCCATACATCTAAAATTTTAGTATCTAATAAAGATTCTATCATATTTGA
AATTCTTTGCTGTGTTACTCCTAAATCTTTTGCTAATTCCTCTTGATTAATTCTTAATATATTTCCTTTT
ATTTTATCATCTTTGACCAATAAATCTTGCTTATATCTCATATGAGTATATAATCTTAATTCTTCAGTTG
AAATTATTCCCCAAATTACTGCCATGGTAACAAAGTAACTAATAGTATATTGTTTATCTATATTACATCT
AACTTCTTTTACATTGTATGTATCTTTTATTCCTAGCTTTGTAACACCTTTTGTTTTTGTAATATAATCA
TTATGTTGAAGTTCTTTTAATGTTTCTCTTAATGTCTTTTCACTCATAACAATGTTTTTAACTTTCTTCT
TACGTTTATAGGTTATCAGCTCCATTATATCGTCTATGTTTAATTCTCTATCTTTATTGTTAAGTAACAC
ATTATAGATAAACAATTGATTACCAGTCATTATTTTAACCCCTTTCCTATTCTTATATTTCAAATCCTTT
GAGTGCTTATGTGGCATATTGAACAAAGTATCTTCATCACTATATATAAAATCTGATTCTATTTTATTCC
AACAATCACTATTAAACTCACAACCTGTACAACCAAAATTAACCGTTTTAAGCTTCTCATACATATACTT
GACTTGATATTCTAGCTCACTATTTGAAAGACTATTTTGTGATATATAGTTCCATTCTCTAGCAACGGAT
ATTACTTGACTTAAACTTTTATTCCTCAATCTTAAAGTCACAACTATTTTTTGCAAATCTAGGTTTTTAT
GTCCATCTTTACTACCATTTTTTAAAATATCTACTATACAATTTGGTAGCTTACTATCTAATATATATTT
TGTATTAGTATTACCTACTGTTTTTACATCTTTGCAATATTTTTTAGCTAACTTTTCTATGTCATATCTA
TATATATTTTTGTCTTGGTGTATTATTTTTACTTGTTTAGTAGTATTTTTAATATTATATGTATAAGGTA
CTCTTAATACTTGAGTAGATAAATTTGCTTGTTTATCTGCACCCAATTTATTTATTAATGTATTTGTAAC
TTCTGATACTAACTTAATGTTATTAGTTTTATTAATTAGCACATAAACATGGAATCCATTTCCACTATCA
ACTAGGATATGATAATGTAATCCTATCTTAGTAAATAAATTAATTATATCTTTATAATTAAAACCTTGTC
CTAATTCTTTTTTGTCAAAATCAAATCCTAATGCATATCTATTTATTAAGTTTTCATTGGTTCCTGCTTT
TCCATCAGTTGTACATAGGTTAAAAAATGTATTTTCATAATAAATATTTTTTGCGAAGGTAAATTCTACT
ATATCATCTATATTTTTAAAAAAAGTTGTTTTACTATATTCTTTAAATTCTTCTCCGAGTTCTAATTGTT
TACTATTACTTTTATTATTTTGAAATACTCTAACATATTCATTATCAATAAGATTATTTCCTTGTCCTAT
ACCATCTCTAAATACTGCCATTAGAAATTTTTTCAACTTATATTTTGAATCTAATTGTTCCATATATTTA
TTATCTCCTTATCTAGTTTTTTTAAGAGATAACACTACATTAAATATATACTTATTGACTAATCAACTTT
TACAACTATTGAATAATTTTAGCTTAGTATGTATAATAATATTGTTAAGATGCTAAAATTGATAGCAATA
TTATTATATAACTACAGATACTTAATCAGTTAGACCGATATTGGAGTTGGTAGCTCCATAAACTCAATTG
GTAGTTGAGTTGTCATTGTCTAGTAGTATTATCTCATTTTGTTGTTATCTTAAAATATTATTTTAAAAAT
ACTCTGCTTGGTCGGCTTAGGGTATTTTTTTTGTTTAATTCCAATATTGGTTCAAACTCCTGTGTAATAC
TTTTGACACTTCCATCTGTATTGAATTGACAGTTGATATGGTATCTCATTATTGGCTTGTTCTTATGTTT
TTCTATGTATTTATTTTTTACTTTCAAATAATTTGTATTTCCATTTTTAGTTATGTTTAACACACTATCC
TTATTACTCAATAAAATTATTTTTTGTTTTAACATATGATTTATAGAATCTAAAAATTGATATTGACTTA
TAATAGTACTTTCTACCTCTCTAGCTTTTTCTAGTGTTTCAAATTCTTCAAACTCTGCTATATTGCTATA
GTATAGCTTATCATTAATAATATTATCTGACAACTTTAATTCCATTTTATAAAACAATTCCAAGTTATGT
ATAAAATTTTTAATGTTACAACATATAGACTTATTATTTGTTCTTATATGGTATCTCCATTTACTACTTC
TAGCTCTCATGTTATATGCACAACTACTCCCAACATAAACATATATTGCTTGTTCTAACTCATATTTTTG
TAAAATTTCAACATCATATCCAGTCAAATCGTACTCTCTCTTATATACAAATGGTTTTTCTAATTTTTTG
TTCAATAAATCTCCTCCTATTTCTTACTTAATTTAGCTAAAAATCTATTTATATTTCACCTCCTTTTTGA
CTTTAAGCCTACGAATACCATATTTATGATTATAACATCTTCTATTTTTCCCAAATCCTTACATCTCCCC
TAATTTTTAGACTTAAGGGCGAATTCTGCATCAAGCTAGCATAAAAATAAGAAGCCTGCATTTGCAGGCT
TCTTATTTTTATGGTACCTTAAGACCCACTTTCACATTTAAGTTGTTTTTCTAATCCGCATATGATCAAT
TCAAGGCCGAATAAGAAGGCTGGCTCTGCACCTTGGTGATCAAATAATTCGATAGCTTGTCGTAATAATG
GCGGCATACTATCAGTAGTAGGTGTTTCCCTTTCTTCTTTAGCGACTTGATGCTCTTGATCTTCCAATAC
GCAACCTAAAGTAAAATGCCCCACAGCGCTGAGTGCATATAATGCATTCTCTAGTGAAAAACCTTGTTGG
CATAAAAAGGCTAATTGATTTTCGAGAGTTTCATACTGTTTTTCTGTAGGCCGTGTACCTAAATGTACTT
TTGCTCCATCGCGATGACTTAGTAAAGCACATCTAAAACTTTTAGCGTTATTACGTAAAAAATCTTGCCA
GCTTTCCCCTTCTAAAGGGCAAAAGTGAGTATGGTGCCTATCTAACATCTCAATGGCTAAGGCGTCGAGC
AAAGCCCGCTTATTTTTTACATGCCAATACAATGTAGGCTGCTCTACACCTAGCTTCTGGGCGAGTTTAC
GGGTTGTTAAACCTTCGATTCCGACCTCATTAAGCAGCTCTAATGCGCTGTTAATCACTTTACTTTTATC
TAATCTAGACATCATTAATTCCTCCTTTTTGTTGACATTATATCATTGATAGAGTTATTTGTCAAACTAG
TTTTTTATTTCGATGCCCTGGACTTCATGAAAAACTAAAAAAAATATTGACACTCTATCATTGATAGAGT
ATAATTAAAATAAGCTTGATCGTAGCGTTAACAGATCTGAGCT
