>Addgene plasmid #70190 | pAP24 | addgene partial sequence | sequence record 128791 | Tet-R 5'-GGCGAGTTTACGGGTTGTTA-3'
GCTCTAATGCGCTGTTAATCACTTTACTTTTATCTAATCTAGACATCATTAATTCCTCCTTTTTGTTGAC
ATTATATCATTGATAGAGTTATTTGTCAAACTAGTTTTTTATTTCGATGCCCTGGACTTCATGAAAAACT
AAAAAAAATATTGACACTCTATCATTGATAGAGTATAATTAAAATAAGCTTGATCGTAGCGTTAACAGAT
CTGAGCTCCTGCAGTAAAGGAGAAAATTTTATGAGACCAAGTAAAAAATTATTAATAGCTATAATATCAA
TATTCTTAATAAGTTCAGTTCCAGTAAGTGCACATGCAGATAGTGTTTTTACACTTGAAGATTTTGTGGG
TGATTGGAGACAAACTGCTGGATATAATTTAGATCAAGTTTTAGAACAGGGTGGAGTGAGTTCTCTTTTT
CAAAATCTTGGTGTCTCAGTTACACCAATACAAAGAATAGTTTTAAGTGGAGAAAATGGATTAAAGATCG
ATATACATGTAATAATTCCTTATGAGGGACTATCAGGGGACCAAATGGGACAAATTGAGAAAATATTCAA
AGTTGTATATCCAGTAGACGATCATCACTTTAAAGTAATATTACATTATGGAACTTTAGTAATTGATGGT
GTAACACCAAATATGATAGATTATTTTGGTAGACCATACGAAGGGATTGCAGTTTTTGATGGAAAGAAAA
TAACCGTAACACGCACTTTGTGGAATGGAAATAAAATAATAGATGAAAGGTTAATTAATCCTGATGGATC
TTTATTGTTTAGAGTAACTATAAACGGTGTTACAGGTTGGAGACTTTGTGAACGTATTCTAGCATAGGGA
TCCTATAAGTTTTAATAAAACTTTAAATAGAAAAAGGCTTCTCTCATGAGAAGTCTTTTTTATTTAAAAT
AAATATAAA
