>Addgene plasmid #70190 | pAP24 | addgene partial sequence | sequence record 129902 | pBR322ori-3 5'-tttgtttgcaagcagcagat-3'
AGAAGATCCTTTGATCTTTTCTACGGGGTCTGACGCTCAGTGGAACGAAAACTCACGTTAAGGGATTTTG
GTCATGAAATGCAAGTTTCTAACTAACATACATCATAGTTACTAAACTATGGTAACTATAATTTTATTAA
CTATATTAAGCACTGATTAGTACTATAACTCAATATAAGCATATCCCCTGTATCGTAACTAGAGAACCAA
ACGACGGAAAAAGCGATATAGATAAGTTTAGATAGTGCACCAATTTTTTACTTTTCTATTTTAGAATCTA
GCATTTCCAATGCTTACTAATACTATTTTTGATTTTTAACTTGTTTTAAAAAAGCACCTACTAATTAGGA
TTCTAGCTCTATATTCTAGTTATACATTCTCTATATTCTAGCTCTATATTCTAGTTATACATTCTCTATA
TTCTAGCTCTATATTCTAGTTATACATTCTCTATATTCTAGCTCTATATTCTAGTTATACATTCTCTATA
TTCTAGCTCTATATTCTAGTTATACATTCTCTATATTCTAGCTCTATATTCTAGTTATACATTCTCTATA
TTCTAGCTCTATATTCTAGTTATACATTCTCTAAAAAACATATATATAT
